Addgene plasmid #74368: pMOD6-pGRR-r11-r10-yeGFP
Purpose: pGRR NOR gate promoter responsive to gRNA-r11 and gRNA-r10. Integrates in the URA locus of W303 and recovers URA function.
Depositing lab: Eric Klavins. Depositing organization: University of Washington. Publication: Robust digital logic circuits in eukaryotic cells with CRISPR/dCas9 NOR gates. Gander MW, Vrana JD, Voje Jr WE, Carothers JM, Klavins E. bioRxiv 041871 10.1101/041871.
Backbone
  Vector backbone: pMOD6
  Backbone manufacturer: Klavins Lab
  Backbone size w/o insert (bp): 4208
  Total vector size (bp): 5963
  Vector type: Yeast Expression, CRISPR, Synthetic Biology
  Selectable markers: URA3
Growth in bacteria
  Bacterial resistance: Ampicillin, 100 μg/mL
  Growth temperature: 37°C
  Growth strain: DH5alpha
  Copy number: High Copy
Gene/Insert
  Gene/Insert name: yeGFP
  Species: Synthetic
  Insert size (bp): 717
  Promoter: pGRR-r11-r10
  Cloning method: Gibson Cloning
  Sequencing primers: 5′ ccttaaccagattcgaaaagcggc; 3′ cggggcggggttattacgacat
Terms and licenses: Academic/Nonprofit Terms; Industry Terms: Not Available to Industry
Depositor comments: Please visit https://www.biorxiv.org/content/early/2016/03/02/041871 for bioRxiv preprint.
How to cite: pMOD6-pGRR-r11-r10-yeGFP was a gift from Eric Klavins (Addgene plasmid # 74368 ; http://n2t.net/addgene:74368 ; RRID:Addgene_74368)
