[The description below was written by a language model from this plasmid's Addgene catalogue record and pLannotate feature annotations shown in this document.]
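Description:
pMOD6-pGRR-r11-r10-yeGFP is a yeast integrating reporter plasmid built on the pMOD6 backbone for CRISPR/dCas9-based synthetic logic circuits in Saccharomyces cerevisiae. In E. coli it is maintained as a high-copy plasmid through a ColE1/pUC-type origin and selected with ampicillin via the β-lactamase gene. The annotation shows no yeast replication origin, which fits the stated design: the plasmid integrates at the URA locus of strain W303 and restores URA3 function, so transformants are selected by uracil prototrophy. The table annotates a URA3 promoter and coding sequence followed by an ADH1 terminator. A TIM9 coding segment is also annotated; since TIM9 lies next to URA3 in the yeast genome, it may be part of a flanking homology region, but the record does not say so.

The payload is yeast-enhanced GFP (annotated as GFPmut3) driven by the synthetic pGRR-r11-r10 promoter and terminated by the CYC1 terminator. The feature table detects a fragment of the TDH3 (GAP) promoter upstream of the reporter, followed by an unannotated stretch flanked by short cloning-site remnants. This stretch presumably holds the guide RNA target sites, though they are not annotated. According to the record, the promoter responds to gRNA-r11 and gRNA-r10 and behaves as a NOR gate. Either guide, acting with a dCas9-based repressor supplied separately, should shut off transcription, so GFP is high only when both inputs are absent. The construct serves as a fluorescent readout for characterising such gates and building layered digital logic in yeast. Short CMV, lacI, rop and bom hits are probably backbone remnants or incidental matches. The sequence record (5,942 nt) is slightly shorter than the catalogued total size.
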