Features (pLannotate 1.2.2; 20 found; start..end, strand, type, name):
      1..22      +  promoter       CMVd1 promoter (fragment): truncated human cytomegalovirus (CMV) immediate early promoter that yields slightly reduced expression relative to the full-length promoter
    263..523     +  CDS            TIM9: TIM9_YEAST - Experimental evidence at protein level: Swiss-Prot protein existence level 1. Mitochondrial intermembrane chaperone that participates in the import and insertion of multi-pass transmembrane proteins into the mitochondrial inner membrane. Also required for the transfer of beta- barrel precursors from the TOM complex to the sorting and assembly machinery (SAM complex) of the outer membrane. Acts as a chaperone-like protein that protects the hydrophobic precursors from aggregation and guide them through the mitochondrial intermembrane space. Compared to TIM10, it may have a strong st
    559..575     -  protein_bind   lac operator: The lac repressor binds to the lac operator to inhibit transcription in E. coli. This inhibition can be relieved by adding lactose or isopropyl-β-D-thiogalactopyranoside (IPTG). lac repressor encoded by lacI
    583..613     -  promoter       lac promoter: promoter for the E. coli lac operon
    628..649     -  protein_bind   CAP binding site: CAP binding activates transcription in the presence of cAMP. E. coli catabolite activator protein
    662..754     -  CDS            lacI (fragment): lac repressor; lacI; The lac repressor binds to the lac operator to inhibit transcription in E. coli. This inhibition can be relieved by adding lactose or isopropyl-β-D-thiogalactopyranoside (IPTG).
    937..1525    -  rep_origin     ori: high-copy-number ColE1/pMB1/pBR322/pUC origin of replication
   1696..2556    -  CDS            AmpR: β-lactamase; bla; confers resistance to ampicillin, carbenicillin, and related antibiotics
   2557..2661    -  promoter       AmpR promoter: bla
   2756..2791    +  CDS            rop (fragment): Rop protein, which maintains plasmids at low copy number; rop
   2893..2942    +  misc_feature   bom (fragment): basis of mobility region from pBR322
   2982..3198    +  promoter       URA3 promoter: S. cerevisiae URA3
   3199..4002    +  CDS            URA3: orotidine-5'-phosphate decarboxylase, required for uracil biosynthesis; S. cerevisiae URA3; yeast auxotrophic marker, counterselectable with 5-fluoroorotic acid (5-FOA)
   4003..4168    +  terminator     ADH1 terminator: S. cerevisiae ADH1; transcription terminator for the S. cerevisiae alcohol dehydrogenase 1 (ADH1) gene
   4215..4743    +  promoter       GAP promoter (fragment): S. cerevisiae TDH3; promoter for glyceraldehyde-3-phosphate dehydrogenase
   4744..4760    -  misc_feature   MCS (fragment): pBluescript multiple cloning site
   4941..4957    +  misc_feature   MCS (fragment): pBluescript multiple cloning site
   4964..5677    +  CDS            GFPmut3: GFPmut3 is a basic (constitutively fluorescent) green fluorescent protein published in 1996, derived from Aequorea victoria. It is reported to be a very rapidly-maturing weak dimer.
   5682..5699    +  misc_feature   MCS (fragment): pBluescript multiple cloning site
   5742..5931    +  terminator     CYC1 terminator: S. cerevisiae CYC1; transcription terminator for CYC1
>Addgene plasmid #74368 | pMOD6-pGRR-r11-r10-yeGFP | depositor full sequence | sequence record 141319 | pMOD6-pGRR-r11-r10-yeGFP sequence 5942 bps
ATGTCGTAATAACCCCGCCCCGAAAACTGTATTATAAGTAAATGCATGTATACTAAACTCACAAATTAGA
GCTTCAATTTAATTATATCAGTTATTACCCGGGAATCTCGGTCGTAATGATTTCTATAATGACGAAAAAA
AAAAAATTGGAAAGAAAAAGCTTCATGGCCTTTATAAAAAGGAACTATCCAATACCTCGCCAGAACCAAG
TAACAGTATTTTACGGGGCACAAATCAAGAACAATAAGACAGGACTGTAAAGATGGACGCATTGAACTCC
AAAGAACAACAAGAGTTCCAAAAAGTAGTGGAACAAAAGCAAATGAAGGATTTCATGCGTTTGTACTCTA
ATCTGGTAGAAAGATGTTTCACAGACTGTGTCAATGACTTCACAACATCAAAGCTAACCAATAAGGAACA
AACATGCATCATGAAGTGCTCAGAAAAGTTCTTGAAGCATAGCGAACGTGTAGGGCAGCGTTTCCAAGAA
CAAAACGCTGCCTTGGGACAAGGCTTGGGCCGGTTTAAACCATGGTCATAGCTGTTTCCTGTGTGAAATT
GTTATCCGCTCACAATTCCACACAACATACGAGCCGGAAGCATAAAGTGTAAAGCCTGGGGTGCCTAATG
AGTGAGGTAACTCACATTAATTGCGTTGCGCTCACTGCCCGCTTTCCAGTCGGGAAACCTGTCGTGCCAG
CTGCATTAATGAATCGGCCAACGCGCGGGGAGAGGCGGTTTGCGTATTGGGCGCTCTTCCGCTTCCTCGC
TCACTGACTCGCTGCGCTCGGTCGTTCGGCTGCGGCGAGCGGTATCAGCTCACTCAAAGGCGGTAATACG
GTTATCCACAGAATCAGGGGATAACGCAGGAAAGAACATGTGAGCAAAAGGCCAGCAAAAGGCCAGGAAC
CGTAAAAAGGCCGCGTTGCTGGCGTTTTTCCATAGGCTCCGCCCCCCTGACGAGCATCACAAAAATCGAC
GCTCAAGTCAGAGGTGGCGAAACCCGACAGGACTATAAAGATACCAGGCGTTCCCCCCTGGAAGCTCCCT
CGTGCGCTCTCCTGTTCCGACCCTGCCGCTTACCGGATACCTGTCCGCCTTTCTCCCTTCGGGAAGCGTG
GCGCTTTCTCAATGCTCACGCTGTAGGTATCTCAGTTCGGTGTAGGTCGTTCGCTCCAAGCTGGGCTGTG
TGCACGAACCCCCCGTTCAGCCCGACCGCTGCGCCTTATCCGGTAACTATCGTCTTGAGTCCAACCCGGT
AAGACACGACTTATCGCCACTGGCAGCAGCCACTGGTAACAGGATTAGCAGAGCGAGGTATGTAGGCGGT
GCTACAGAGTTCTTGAAGTGGTGGCCTAACTACGGCTACACTAGAAGGACAGTATTTGGTATCTGCGCTC
TGCTGAAGCCAGTTACCTTCGGAAAAAGAGTTGGTAGCTCTTGATCCGGCAAACAAACCACCGCTGGTAG
CGGTGGTTTTTTTGTTTGCAAGCAGCAGATTACGCGCAGAAAAAAAGGATCTCAAGAAGATCCTTTGATC
TTTTCTACGGGGTCTGACGCTCAGTGGAACGAAAACTCACGTTAAGGGATTTTGGTCATGAGATTATCAA
AAAGGATCTTCACCTAGATCCTTTTAAATTAAAAATGAAGTTTTAAATCAATCTAAAGTATATATGAGTA
AACTTGGTCTGACAGTTACCAATGCTTAATCAGTGAGGCACCTATCTCAGCGATCTGTCTATTTCGTTCA
TCCATAGTTGCCTGACTGCCCGTCGTGTAGATAACTACGATACGGGAGGGCTTACCATCTGGCCCCAGTG
CTGCAATGATACCGCGAGACCCACGCTCACCGGCTCCAGATTTATCAGCAATAAACCAGCCAGCCGGAAG
GGCCGAGCGCAGAAGTGGTCCTGCAACTTTATCCGCCTCCATCCAGTCTATTAATTGTTGCCGGGAAGCT
AGAGTAAGTAGTTCGCCAGTTAATAGTTTGCGCAACGTTGTTGCCATTGCTACAGGCATCGTGGTGTCAC
GCTCGTCGTTTGGTATGGCTTCATTCAGCTCCGGTTCCCAACGATCAAGGCGAGTTACATGATCCCCCAT
GTTGTGAAAAAAAGCGGTTAGCTCCTTCGGTCCTCCGATCGTTGTCAGAAGTAAGTTGGCCGCAGTGTTA
TCACTCATGGTTATGGCAGCACTGCATAATTCTCTTACTGTCATGCCATCCGTAAGATGCTTTTCTGTGA
CTGGTGAGTACTCAACCAAGTCATTCTGAGAATAGTGTATGCGGCGACCGAGTTGCTCTTGCCCGGCGTC
AATACGGGATAATACCGCGCCACATAGCAGAACTTTAAAAGTGCTCATCATTGGAAAACGTTCTTCGGGG
CGAAAACTCTCAAGGATCTTACCGCTGTTGAGATCCAGTTCGATGTAACCCACTCGTGCACCCAACTGAT
CTTCAGCATCTTTTACTTTCACCAGCGTTTCTGGGTGAGCAAAAACAGGAAGGCAAAATGCCGCAAAAAA
GGGAATAAGGGCGACACGGAAATGTTGAATACTCATACTCTTCCTTTTTCAATATTATTGAAGCATTTAT
CAGGGTTATTGTCTCATGAGCGGATACATATTTGAATGTATTTAGAAAAATAAACAAATAGGGGTTCCGC
GCACATTTCCCCGAAAAGTGCCACCTGACGTCTAAGAAACCATTATTATCATGACATTAACCTATAAAAA
TAGGCGTATCACGAGGCCCTTTCGTCTCGCGCGTTTCGGTGATGACGGTGAAAACCTCTGACACATGCAG
CTCCCGGAGACGGTCACAGCTTGTCTGTAAGCGGATGCCGGGAGCAGACAAGCCCGTCAGGGCGCGTCAG
CGGGTGTTGGCGGGTGTCGGGGCTGGCTTAACTATGCGGCATCAGAGCAGATTGTACTGAGAGTGCACCA
TAGTTTAAACTGTGGCTGTGGTTTCAGGGTCCATAAAGCTTTTCAATTCATCTTTTTTTTTTTTGTTCTT
TTTTTTGATTCCGGTTTCTTTGAAATTTTTTTGATTCGGTAATCTCCGAGCAGAAGGAAGAACGAAGGAA
GGAGCACAGACTTAGATTGGTATATATACGCATATGTGGTGTTGAAGAAACATGAAATTGCCCAGTATTC
TTAACCCAACTGCACAGAACAAAAACCTGCAGGAAACGAAGATAAATCATGTCGAAAGCTACATATAAGG
AACGTGCTGCTACTCATCCTAGTCCTGTTGCTGCCAAGCTATTTAATATCATGCACGAAAAGCAAACAAA
CTTGTGTGCTTCATTGGATGTTCGTACCACCAAGGAATTACTGGAGTTAGTTGAAGCATTAGGTCCCAAA
ATTTGTTTACTAAAAACACATGTGGATATCTTGACTGATTTTTCCATGGAGGGCACAGTTAAGCCGCTAA
AGGCATTATCCGCCAAGTACAATTTTTTACTCTTCGAAGACAGAAAATTTGCTGACATTGGTAATACAGT
CAAATTGCAGTACTCTGCGGGTGTATACAGAATAGCAGAATGGGCAGACATTACGAATGCACACGGTGTG
GTGGGCCCAGGTATTGTTAGCGGTTTGAAGCAGGCGGCGGAAGAAGTAACAAAGGAACCTAGAGGCCTTT
TGATGTTAGCAGAATTGTCATGCAAGGGCTCCCTAGCTACTGGAGAATATACTAAGGGTACTGTTGACAT
TGCGAAGAGCGACAAAGATTTTGTTATCGGCTTTATTGCTCAAAGAGACATGGGTGGAAGAGATGAAGGT
TACGATTGGTTGATTATGACACCCGGTGTGGGTTTAGATGACAAGGGAGACGCATTGGGTCAACAGTATA
GAACCGTGGATGATGTGGTCTCTACAGGATCTGACATTATTATTGTTGGAAGAGGACTATTTGCAAAGGG
AAGGGATGCTAAGGTAGAGGGTGAACGTTACAGAAAAGCAGGCTGGGAAGCATATTTGAGAAGATGCGGC
CAGCAAAACTAAGCGAATTTCTTATGATTTATGATTTTTATTATTAAATAAGTTATAAAAAAAATAAGTG
TATACAAATTTTAAAGTGACTCTTAGGTTTTAAAACGAAAATTCTTATTCTTGAGTAACTCTTTCCTGTA
GGTCAGGTTGCTTTCTCAGGTATAGCATGAGGTCGCTCTTATTGACCACACCTCCCTTAACCAGATTCGA
AAAGCGGCAGTTTATCATTATCAATACTCGCCATTTCAAAGAATACGTAAATAATTAATAGTAGTGATTT
TCCTAACTTTATTTAGTCAAAAAATTAGCCTTTTAATTCTGCTGTAACCCGTACATGCCCAAAATAGGGG
GCGGGTTACACAGAATATATAACATCGTAGGTGTCTGGGTGAACAGTTTATTCCTGGCATCCACTAAATA
TAATGGAGCCCGCTTTTTAAGCTGGCATCCAGAAAAAAAAAGAATCCCAGCACCAAAATATTGTTTTCTT
CACCAACCATCAGTTCATAGGTCCATTCTCTTAGCGCAACTACAGAGAACAGGGGCACAAACAGGCAAAA
AACGGGCACAACCTCAATGGAGTGATGCAACCTGCCTGGAGTAAATGATGACACAAGGCAATTGACCCAC
GCATGTATCTATCTCATTTTCTTACACCTTCTATTACCTTCTGCTCTCTCTGATTTGGAAAAAGCTGAAA
AAAAAGGTTGAAACCAGTTCCCTGAAATTATTCCCCTACTTGACTAATAAGTAAATTCCTGCAGCCCGGG
TACTGTATGGGCAAAGAGACGCTTGTCGTGGCATGCATGTGCTCTGTATGTATATAAAACTCTTGTTTTC
TTCTTTTCTCTAAATATTCTTTCCTGAGTCGAATGTTTATGTCACGCATAAATTACTATACTTCTATAGA
CACACAAACACAAATACACACACTAATCTAGATATTGGATTCTAGAACTAGTGGATCTACAAAATGTCTA
AAGGTGAAGAATTATTCACTGGTGTTGTCCCAATTTTGGTTGAATTAGATGGTGATGTTAATGGTCACAA
ATTTTCTGTCTCCGGTGAAGGTGAAGGTGATGCTACTTACGGTAAATTGACCTTAAAATTTATTTGTACT
ACTGGTAAATTGCCAGTTCCATGGCCAACCTTAGTCACTACTTTCGGTTATGGTGTTCAATGTTTTGCGA
GATACCCAGATCATATGAAACAACATGACTTTTTCAAGTCTGCCATGCCAGAAGGTTATGTTCAAGAAAG
AACTATTTTTTTCAAAGATGACGGTAACTACAAGACCAGAGCTGAAGTCAAGTTTGAAGGTGATACCTTA
GTTAATAGAATCGAATTAAAAGGTATTGATTTTAAAGAAGATGGTAACATTTTAGGTCACAAATTGGAAT
ACAACTATAACTCTCACAATGTTTACATCATGGCTGACAAACAAAAGAATGGTATCAAAGTTAACTTCAA
AATTAGACACAACATTGAAGATGGTTCTGTTCAATTAGCTGACCATTATCAACAAAATACTCCAATTGGT
GATGGTCCAGTCTTGTTACCAGACAACCATTACTTATCCACTCAATCTGCCTTATCCAAAGATCCAAACG
AAAAGAGAGACCACATGGTCTTGTTAGAATTTGTTACTGCTGCTGGTATTACCCATGGTATGGATGAATT
GTACAAATAATGATACCGTCGACCTCGAGTCAATTAGTTATGTCACGCTTACATTCACGCCCTCCCCCCA
CATCCGCTCTAACCGAAAAGGAAGGAGTTAGACAACCTGAAGTCTAGGTCCCTATTTATTTTTTTATAGT
TATGTTAGTATTAAGAACGTTATTTATATTTCAAATTTTTCTTTTTTTTCTGTACAGACGCGTGTACGCA
TGTAACATTATACTGAAAACCTTGCTTGAGAAGGTTTTGGGACGCTCGAAGGCTTTAATTTG
