>Addgene plasmid #74368 | pMOD6-pGRR-r11-r10-yeGFP | depositor partial sequence | sequence record 140163 | pGRR-r11-r10-yeGFP-tcyc1
AGTTTATCATTATCAATACTCGCCATTTCAAAGAATACGTAAATAATTAATAGTAGTGATTTTCCTAACT
TTATTTAGTCAAAAAATTAGCCTTTTAATTCTGCTGTAACCCGTACATGCCCAAAATAGGGGGCGGGTTA
CACAGAATATATAACATCGTAGGTGTCTGGGTGAACAGTTTATTCCTGGCATCCACTAAATATAATGGAG
CCCGCTTTTTAAGCTGGCATCCAGAAAAAAAAAGAATCCCAGCACCAAAATATTGTTTTCTTCACCAACC
ATCAGTTCATAGGTCCATTCTCTTAGCGCAACTACAGAGAACAGGGGCACAAACAGGCAAAAAACGGGCA
CAACCTCAATGGAGTGATGCAACCTGCCTGGAGTAAATGATGACACAAGGCAATTGACCCACGCATGTAT
CTATCTCATTTTCTTACACCTTCTATTACCTTCTGCTCTCTCTGATTTGGAAAAAGCTGAAAAAAAAGGT
TGAAACCAGTTCCCTGAAATTATTCCCCTACTTGACTAATAAGTAAATTCCTGCAGCCCGGGTACTGTAT
GGGCAAAGAGACGCTTGTCGTGGCATGCATGTGCTCTGTATGTATATAAAACTCTTGTTTTCTTCTTTTC
TCTAAATATTCTTTCCTGAGTCGAATGTTTATGTCACGCATAAATTACTATACTTCTATAGACACACAAA
CACAAATACACACACTAATCTAGATATTGGATTCTAGAACTAGTGGATCTACAAAATGTCTAAAGGTGAA
GAATTATTCACTGGTGTTGTCCCAATTTTGGTTGAATTAGATGGTGATGTTAATGGTCACAAATTTTCTG
TCTCCGGTGAAGGTGAAGGTGATGCTACTTACGGTAAATTGACCTTAAAATTTATTTGTACTACTGGTAA
ATTGCCAGTTCCATGGCCAACCTTAGTCACTACTTTCGGTTATGGTGTTCAATGTTTTGCTAGATACCCA
GATCATATGAAACAACATGACTTTTTCAAGTCTGCCATGCCAGAAGGTTATGTTCAAGAAAGAACTATTT
TTTTCAAAGATGACGGTAACTACAAGACCAGAGCTGAAGTCAAGTTTGAAGGTGATACCTTAGTTAATAG
AATCGAATTAAAAGGTATTGATTTTAAAGAAGATGGTAACATTTTAGGTCACAAATTGGAATACAACTAT
AACTCTCACAATGTTTACATCATGGCTGACAAACAAAAGAATGGTATCAAAGTTAACTTCAAAATTAGAC
ACAACATTGAAGATGGTTCTGTTCAATTAGCTGACCATTATCAACAAAATACTCCAATTGGTGATGGTCC
AGTCTTGTTACCAGACAACCATTACTTATCCACTCAATCTGCCTTATCCAAAGATCCAAACGAAAAGAGA
GACCACATGGTCTTGTTAGAATTTGTTACTGCTGCTGGTATTACCCATGGTATGGATGAATTGTACAAAT
AATGATACCGTCGACCTCGAGTCTGATACCGTCGACCTCGAGTCAATTAGTTATGTCACGCTTACATTCA
CGCCCTCCCCCCACATCCGCTCTAACCGAAAAGGAAGGAGTTAGACAACCTGAAGTCTAGGTCCCTATTT
ATTTTTTTATAGTTATGTTAGTATTAAGAACGTTATTTATATTTCAAATTTTTCTTTTTTTTCTGTACAG
ACGCGTGTACGCATGTAACATTATACTGAAAACCTTGCTTGAGAAGGTTTTGGGACGCTCGAAGGCTTTA
ATTTG
