>Addgene plasmid #74368 | pMOD6-pGRR-r11-r10-yeGFP | addgene partial sequence | sequence record 141315 | URA3-F 5'-GAGAAGATGCGGCCAGCAAAA-3'
TTTTATTATTAAATAAGTTATAAAAAAAATAAGTGTATACAAATTTTAAAGTGACTCTTAGGTTTTAAAA
CGAAAATTCTTATTCTTGAGTAACTCTTTCCTGTAGGTCAGGTTGCTTTCTCAGGTATAGCATGAGGTCG
CTCTTATTGACCACACCTCCCTTAACCAGATTCGAAAAGCGGCAGTTTATCATTATCAATACTCGCCATT
TCAAAGAATACGTAAATAATTAATAGTAGTGATTTTCCTAACTTTATTTAGTCAAAAAATTAGCCTTTTA
ATTCTGCTGTAACCCGTACATGCCCAAAATAGGGGGCGGGTTACACAGAATATATAACATCGTAGGTGTC
TGGGTGAACAGTTTATTCCTGGCATCCACTAAATATAATGGAGCCCGCTTTTTAAGCTGGCATCCAGAAA
AAAAAAGAATCCCAGCACCAAAATATTGTTTTCTTCACCAACCATCAGTTCATAGGTCCATTCTCTTAGC
GCAACTACAGAGAACAGGGGCACAAACAGGCAAAAAACGGGCACAACCTCAATGGAGTGATGCAACCTGC
CTGGAGTAAATGATGACACAAGGCAATTGACCCACGCATGTATCTATCTCATTTTCTTACACCTTCTATT
ACCTTCTGCTCTCTCTGATTTGGAAAAAGCTGAAAAAAAAGGTTGAAACCAGTTCCCTGAAATTATTCCC
CTACTTGACTAATAAGTAAATTCCTGCAGCCCGGGTACTGTATGGGCAAAGAGACGCTTGTCGTGGCATG
CATGTGCTCTGTATGTATATAAAACTCTTGTTTTCTTCTTTTCTCTAAATATTCTTTCCTGAGTCGAATG
TTTATGTCACGCATAAATTACTATACTTCTATAGACACACAAACACAAATACACACACTAATCTAGATAT
TGGATTCTAGAACTAGTGGATCTACAAAATGTCTAAAGGTG
