>Addgene plasmid #74368 | pMOD6-pGRR-r11-r10-yeGFP | addgene partial sequence | sequence record 141317 | pBluescript-SK 5'-tctagaactagtggatc-3'
TGTCCCAATTTTGGTTGAATTAGATGGTGATGTTAATGGTCACAAATTTTCTGTCTCCGGTGAAGGTGAA
GGTGATGCTACTTACGGTAAATTGACCTTAAAATTTATTTGTACTACTGGTAAATTGCCAGTTCCATGGC
CAACCTTAGTCACTACTTTCGGTTATGGTGTTCAATGTTTTGCGAGATACCCAGATCATATGAAACAACA
TGACTTTTTCAAGTCTGCCATGCCAGAAGGTTATGTTCAAGAAAGAACTATTTTTTTCAAAGATGACGGT
AACTACAAGACCAGAGCTGAAGTCAAGTTTGAAGGTGATACCTTAGTTAATAGAATCGAATTAAAAGGTA
TTGATTTTAAAGAAGATGGTAACATTTTAGGTCACAAATTGGAATACAACTATAACTCTCACAATGTTTA
CATCATGGCTGACAAACAAAAGAATGGTATCAAAGTTAACTTCAAAATTAGACACAACATTGAAGATGGT
TCTGTTCAATTAGCTGACCATTATCAACAAAATACTCCAATTGGTGATGGTCCAGTCTTGTTACCAGACA
ACCATTACTTATCCACTCAATCTGCCTTATCCAAAGATCCAAACGAAAAGAGAGACCACATGGTCTTGTT
AGAATTTGTTACTGCTGCTGGTATTACCCATGGTATGGATGAATTGTACAAATAATGATACCGTCGACCT
CGAGTCAATTAGTTATGTCACGCTTACATTCACGCCCTCCCCCCACATCCGCTCTAACCGAAAAGGAAGG
AGTTAGACAACCTGAAGTCTAGGTCCCTATTTATTTTTTTATAGTTATGTTAGTATTAAGAACGTTATTT
ATATTTCAAATTTTTC
